Addgene plasmid #31042: pNK7
Depositing lab: Adam Bogdanove & Daniel Voytas. Depositing organization: University of Minnesota. Publication: Efficient design and assembly of custom TALEN and other TAL effector-based constructs for DNA targeting. Cermak T, Doyle EL, Christian M, Wang L, Zhang Y, Schmidt C, Baller JA, Somia NV, Bogdanove AJ, Voytas DF. Nucleic Acids Res. 2011 Jul;39(12):e82. doi: 10.1093/nar/gkr218 PubMed 21493687.
Backbone
  Vector backbone: pTC14
  Backbone size w/o insert (bp): 2989
Growth in bacteria
  Bacterial resistance: Tetracycline, 10 μg/mL
  Growth temperature: 37°C
  Growth strain: DH5alpha
  Growth instructions: Top10/LB+antibiotics
  Copy number: High Copy
Gene/Insert
  Gene/Insert name: repeat NK7
  Species: Xanthamonas oryzae
  Insert size (bp): 116
  Cloning method: Restriction Enzyme; 5′ cloning site XbaI (not destroyed); 3′ cloning site XhoI (not destroyed)
  Sequencing primers: 5′ pTC14_F2 (caagcctgattgggagaaaa)
Terms and licenses: Academic/Nonprofit Terms; Industry Terms: Not Available to Industry
Depositor comments: IMPORTANT NOTE!: Restriction digests show that the pNK series of plasmids is actually about 2.5kb, not 3.1kb as the sequence-based map below suggests. All important features are present in the plasmid and the construct should function as reported despite this size discrepancy.
How to cite: pNK7 was a gift from Adam Bogdanove & Daniel Voytas (Addgene plasmid # 31042 ; http://n2t.net/addgene:31042 ; RRID:Addgene_31042)
