[The description below was written by a language model from this plasmid's Addgene catalogue record and pLannotate feature annotations shown in this document.]
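Description:
pNK7 is a small bacterial module plasmid from a Golden Gate kit for assembling custom TAL effector nucleases (TALENs) and other TAL effector-based DNA-targeting constructs. It is built on the pTC14 backbone and carries a single 116 bp TAL effector repeat, "repeat NK7", derived from Xanthomonas oryzae and cloned between XbaI and XhoI sites that both remain intact. By the naming convention of this plasmid series, NK should denote the repeat-variable diresidue that determines which base the repeat recognises, and 7 the position the module takes in an ordered repeat array, although the record does not spell this out. The annotation software did not detect the repeat insert itself, so its position is not marked in the feature table.

The plasmid is propagated in E. coli as a high-copy construct through a ColE1/pUC-type origin and is selected with tetracycline. Resistance comes from a tetracycline efflux protein gene (TcR) driven by its own tet promoter. The other annotated elements appear to be backbone remnants rather than functional parts. They include short fragments of lacI, an RSF origin and a kanamycin resistance gene, together with a T7 promoter and the rrnB T1 and T2 transcription terminators. No expression cassette for the repeat is recorded, which fits its role as a donor of a DNA module rather than an expression vector.

The depositors note that restriction digests show the pNK series plasmids are about 2.5 kb, not the roughly 3.1 kb implied by the deposited sequence. They state that all important features are present and that the plasmid should perform as reported. The sequence-derived map should therefore be treated with some caution.
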