Features (pLannotate 1.2.2; 10 found; start..end, strand, type, name):
      1..54      -  CDS            lacI (fragment): lac repressor; lacI; The lac repressor binds to the lac operator to inhibit transcription in E. coli. This inhibition can be relieved by adding lactose or isopropyl-β-D-thiogalactopyranoside (IPTG).
     56..180     -  rep_origin     RSF ori (fragment): Plasmids containing the RSF 1030 origin of replication can be propagated in E. coli cells that contain additional plasmids with compatible origins.
    196..224     +  promoter       tet promoter: E. coli promoter for tetracycline efflux protein gene
    272..1462    +  CDS            TcR: tetracycline efflux protein; tet; confers resistance to tetracycline
   1560..1634    +  CDS            KanR (fragment): aminoglycoside phosphotransferase; aphA-3; confers resistance to kanamycin
   1637..1655    -  promoter       T7 promoter: promoter for bacteriophage T7 RNA polymerase
   1960..2548    +  rep_origin     ori: high-copy-number ColE1/pMB1/pBR322/pUC origin of replication
   2731..2823    +  CDS            lacI (fragment): lac repressor; lacI; The lac repressor binds to the lac operator to inhibit transcription in E. coli. This inhibition can be relieved by adding lactose or isopropyl-β-D-thiogalactopyranoside (IPTG).
   2878..2905    -  terminator     rrnB T2 terminator: transcription terminator T2 from the E. coli rrnB gene
   3037..3080    +  terminator     rrnB T1 terminator: Escherichia coli rrnB; transcription terminator T1 from the E. coli rrnB gene
>Addgene plasmid #31042 | pNK7 | depositor full sequence | sequence record 14193 | Author sequence
CTGCATTAATGAATCGGCCAACGCGCGGGGAGAGGCGGTTTGCGTATTGGGCGCTCTTCCGCTTCCTCGC
TCACTGACTCGCTGCGCTCGGTCGTTCGGCTGCGGCGAGCGGTATCAGCTCACTCAAAGGCGGTAATACG
GTTATCCACAGAATCAGGGGATAACGCAGGAAAGAACATGAATTAATTCTCATGTTTGACAGCTTATCAT
CGATTAGCTTTAATGCGGTAGTTTATCACAGTTAAATTGCTAACGCAGTCAGGCACCGTGTATGAAATCT
AACAATGCGCTCATCGTCATCCTCGGCACCGTCACCCTGGATGCTGTAGGCATAGGCTTGGTTATGCCGG
TACTGCCGGGCCTCTTGCGGGATATCGTCCATTCCGACAGCATCGCCAGTCACTATGGCGTGCTGCTAGC
GCTATATGCGTTGATGCAATTTCTATGCGCACCCGTTCTCGGAGCACTGTCCGACCGCTTTGGCCGCCGC
CCAGTCCTGCTCGCTTCGCTACTTGGAGCCACTATCGACTACGCGATCATGGCGACCACACCCGTCCTGT
GGATTCTCTACGCCGGACGCATCGTGGCCGGCATCACCGGCGCCACAGGTGCGGTTGCTGGCGCCTATAT
CGCCGACATCACCGATGGGGAAGATCGGGCTCGCCACTTCGGGCTCATGAGCGCTTGTTTCGGCGTGGGT
ATGGTGGCAGGCCCCGTGGCCGGGGGACTGTTGGGCGCCATCTCCTTACATGCACCATTCCTTGCGGCGG
CGGTGCTCAACGGCCTCAACCTACTACTGGGCTGCTTCCTAATGCAGGAGTCGCATAAGGGAGAGCGCCG
ACCCATGCCCTTGAGAGCCTTCAACCCAGTCAGCTCCTTCCGGTGGGCGCGGGGCATGACTATCGTCGCC
GCACTTATGACTGTCTTCTTTATCATGCAACTCGTAGGACAGGTGCCGGCAGCGCTCTGGGTCATTTTCG
GCGAGGACCGCTTTCGCTGGAGCGCGACGATGATCGGCCTGTCGCTTGCGGTATTCGGAATCTTGCACGC
CCTCGCTCAAGCCTTCGTCACTGGTCCCGCCACCAAACGTTTCGGCGAGAAGCAGGCCATTATCGCCGGC
ATGGCGGCCGACGCGCTGGGCTACGTCTTGCTGGCGTTCGCGACGCGAGGCTGGATGGCCTTCCCCATTA
TGATTCTTCTCGCTTCCGGCGGCATCGGGATGCCCGCGTTGCAGGCCATGCTGTCCAGGCAGGTAGATGA
CGACCATCAGGGACAGCTTCAAGGATCGCTCGCGGCTCTTACCAGCCTAACTTCGATCATTGGACCGCTG
ATCGTCACGGCGATTTATGCCGCCTCGGCGAGCACATGGAACGGGTTGGCATGGATTGTAGGCGCCGCCC
TATACCTTGTCTGCCTCCCCGCGTTGCGTCGCGGTGCATGGAGCCGGGCCACCTCGACCTGAATGGAAGC
CGGCGGCACCTCGCTAACGGATTCACCACTCCAAGAATTGGAGCCAATCAATTCTTGCGGAGAACTGTGA
ATGCGCAAACCAACCCTTGATCGGGGAAGAACAGTATGTCGAGCTATTTTTTGACTTACTGGGGATCAAG
CCTGATTGGGAGAAAATAAAATATCCCCTATAGTGAGTCGTATTACATGGTCATAGCTGTTTCCTGGCAG
CTCTGGCCCGTGTCTCAAAATCTCTGATGTTACATTGCACAAGATAAAAATATATCATCATGCCTCCTCT
AGAGGTCTCACGGTGCAGCGGCTGTTGCCGGTGCTGTGCCAGGACCATGGCCTGACCCCGGACCAAGTGG
TGGCTATCGCCAGCAACAAGGGCGGCAAGCAAGCGCTCGAAACGAGACCCTCGAGCCACCCATGACCAAA
ATCCCTTAACGTGAGTTACGCGTCGTTCCACTGAGCGTCAGACCCCGTAGAAAAGATCAAAGGATCTTCT
TGAGATCCTTTTTTTCTGCGCGTAATCTGCTGCTTGCAAACAAAAAAACCACCGCTACCAGCGGTGGTTT
GTTTGCCGGATCAAGAGCTACCAACTCTTTTTCCGAAGGTAACTGGCTTCAGCAGAGCGCAGATACCAAA
TACTGTTCTTCTAGTGTAGCCGTAGTTAGGCCACCACTTCAAGAACTCTGTAGCACCGCCTACATACCTC
GCTCTGCTAATCCTGTTACCAGTGGCTGCTGCCAGTGGCGATAAGTCGTGTCTTACCGGGTTGGACTCAA
GACGATAGTTACCGGATAAGGCGCAGCGGTCGGGCTGAACGGGGGGTTCGTGCACACAGCCCAGCTTGGA
GCGAACGACCTACACCGAACTGAGATACCTACAGCGTGAGCTATGAGAAAGCGCCACGCTTCCCGAAGGG
AGAAAGGCGGACAGGTATCCGGTAAGCGGCAGGGTCGGAACAGGAGAGCGCACGAGGGAGCTTCCAGGGG
GAAACGCCTGGTATCTTTATAGTCCTGTCGGGTTTCGCCACCTCTGACTTGAGCGTCGATTTTTGTGATG
CTCGTCAGGGGGGCGGAGCCTATGGAAAAACGCCAGCAACGCGGCCTTTTTACGGTTCCTGGCCTTTTGC
TGGCCTTTTGCTCACATGTTCTTTCCTGCGTTATCCCCTGATTCTGTGGATAACCGTATTACCGCCTTTG
AGTGAGCTGATACCGCTCGCCGCAGCCGAACGACCGAGCGCAGCGAGTCAGTGAGCGAGGAAGCGGAAGA
GCGCCCAATACGCAAACCGCCTCTCCCCGCGCGTTGGCCGATTCATTAATGCAGCTGGCACGACAGGTTT
CCCGACTGGAAAGCGGGCAGTGAGCGCAACGCAATTAATACGCGTACCGCTAGCCAGGAAGAGTTTGTAG
AAACGCAAAAAGGCCATCCGTCAGGATGGCCTTCTGCTTAGTTTGATGCCTGGCAGTTTATGGCGGGCGT
CCTGCCCGCCACCCTCCGGGCCGTTGCTTCACAACGTTCAAATCCGCTCCCGGCGGATTTGTCCTACTCA
GGAGAGCGTTCACCGACAAACAACAGATAAAACGAAAGGCCCAGTCTTCCGACTGAGCCTTTCGTTTTAT
TTGATGCCTGGCAGTTCCCTACTCTCGCGTT
