>Addgene plasmid #31042 | pNK7 | addgene partial sequence | sequence record 35535 | 31042 with pTC14_F2 (caagcctgattgggagaaaa)
TGGTCATAGCTGTTTCCTGGCAGCTCTGGCCCGTGTCTCAAAATCTCTGATGTTACATTGCACAAGATAA
AAATATATCATCATGCCTCCTCTAGAGGTCTCACGGTGCAGCGGCTGTTGCCGGTGCTGTGCCAGGACCA
TGGCCTGACCCCGGACCAAGTGGTGGCTATCGCCAGCAACAAGGGCGGCAAGCAAGCGCTCGAAACGAGA
CCCTCGAGCCACCCATGACCAAAATCCCTTAACGTGAGTTACGCGTCGTTCCACTGAGCGTCAGACCCCG
TAGAAAAGATCAAAGGATCTTCTTGAGATCCTTTTTTTCTGCGCGTAATCTGCTGCTTGCAAACAAAAAA
ACCACCGCTACCAGCGGTGGTTTGTTTGCCGGATCAAGAGCTACCAACTCTTTTTCCGAAGGTAACTGGC
TTCAGCAGAGCGCAGATACCAAATACTGTTCTTCTAGTGTAGCCGTAGTTAGGCCACCACTTCAAGAACT
CTGTAGCACCGCCTACATACCTCGCTCTGCTAATCCTGTTACCAGTGGCTGCTGCCAGTGGCGATAAGTC
GTGTCTTACCGGGTTGGACTCAAGACGATAGTTACCGGATAAGGCGCAGCGGTCGGGCTGAACGGGGGGT
TCGTGCACACAGCCCAGCTTGGAGCGAACGACCTACACCGAACTGAGATACCTACAGCGTGAGCTATGAG
AAAGCGCCACGCTTCCCGAAGGGAGAAAGGCGGACAGGTATCCGGTAAGCGGCAGGGTCGGAACAGGAGA
GCGCACGA
